>Addgene plasmid #233500 | pMTKM28 | addgene full sequence | sequence record 464919 | Addgene NGS Result
CTAGTTGTTGTTGCTAGAGATCTTTTTCAGAAACGGAACGAAACGAAAAAGGAGAGCTGTGGGTGGTGGC
GATAGATTACCAGATGGTCGAGAAATTTTTTTTTGAGTATATATACAGGGGGTACGTTTCAGAATTTTGA
AAACCTATTCTTCCTTCTCCTTAACTCTTTTATTATAATTATTATATTATTCATTTTAGACTTAAAAAAC
CATAGAATAATATTCTTCAGTCACTCGCTTAAACACAAATCAAAATATGTGAGACCAGACCAATAAAAAA
CGCCCGGCGGCAACCGAGCGTTCTGAACAAATCCAGATGGAGTTCTGAGGTCATTACTGGATCTATCAAC
AGGAGTCCAAGCGAGCTCGATATCAAATTACGCCCCGCCCTGCCACTCATCGCAGTACTGTTGTAATTCA
TTAAGCATTCTGCCGACATGGAAGCCATCACAAACGGCATGATGAACCTGAATCGCCAGCGGCATCAGCA
CCTTGTCGCCTTGCGTATAATATTTGCCCATGGTGAAAACGGGGGCGAAGAAGTTGTCCATATTGGCCAC
GTTTAAATCAAAACTGGTGAAACTCACCCAGGGATTGGCTGAAACGAAAAACATATTCTCAATAAACCCT
TTAGGGAAATAGGCCAGGTTTTCACCGTAACACGCCACATCTTGCGAATATATGTGTAGAAACTGCCGGA
AATCGTCGTGGTATTCACTCCAGAGCGATGAAAACGTTTCAGTTTGCTCATGGAAAACGGTGTAACAAGG
GTGAACACTATCCCATATCACCAGCTCACCGTCTTTCATTGCCATACGAAATTCCGGATGAGCATTCATC
AGGCGGGCAAGAATGTGAATAAAGGCCGGATAAAACTTGTGCTTATTTTTCTTTACGGTCTTTAAAAAGG
CCGTAATATCCAGCTGAACGGTCTGGTTATAGGTACATTGAGCAACTGACTGAAATGCCTCAAAATGTTC
TTTACGATGCCATTGGGATATATCAACGGTGGTATATCCAGTGATTTTTTTCTCCATTTTAGCTTCCTTA
GCTCCTGAAAATCTCGATAACTCAAAAAATACGCCCGGTAGTGATCTTATTTCATTATGGTGAAAGTTGG
AACCTCTTACGTGCCCGATCAATCATGACCAAAATCCCTTAACGTGAGTTTTCGTTCCACTGAGCGTCAG
ACCCCGTAGAAAAGATCAAAGGATCTTCTTGAGATCCTTTTTTTCTGCGCGTAATCTGCTGCTTGCAAAC
AAAAAAACCACCGCTACCAGCGGTGGTTTGTTTGCCGGATCAAGAGCTACCAACTCTTTTTCCGAAGGTA
ACTGGCTTCAGCAGAGCGCAGATACCAAATACTGTTCTTCTAGTGTAGCCGTAGTTAGGCCACCACTTCA
AGAACTCTGTAGCACCGCCTACATACCTCGCTCTGCTAATCCTGTTACCAGTGGCTGCTGCCAGTGGCGA
TAAGTCGTGTCTTACCGGGTTGGACTCAAGACGATAGTTACCGGATAAGGCGCAGCGGTCGGGCTGAACG
GGGGGTTCGTGCACACAGCCCAGCTTGGAGCGAACGACCTACACCGAACTGAGATACCTACAGCGTGAGC
TATGAGAAAGCGCCACGCTTCCCGAAGGGAGAAAGGCGGACAGGTATCCGGTAAGCGGCAGGGTCGGAAC
AGGAGAGCGCACGAGGGAGCTTCCAGGGGGAAACGCCTGGTATCTTTATAGTCCTGTCGGGTTTCGCCAC
CTCTGACTTGAGCGTCGATTTTTGTGATGCTCGTCAGGGGGGCGGAGCCTATGGAAAAACGCCAGCAACG
CGGCCTTTTTACGGTTCCTGGCCTTTTGCTGGCCTTTTGCTCACATGTTCTTTCCTGCGTTATCCCCTGA
TTCTGTGGATAACCGTAGTCGGTCTCAAACGCCACGCAGTGTGAATGGACTTTCGAGAGTGTTGTTAAAT
CCTGCGAGATTTCTGGTGTTTGTGGTAAAAGCATGTAAAGTTGTATACTGAATTTGTACGCAGTTTCTAA
GGCATTTCTTCTTGTGCACAAGAGCAAAAGAAAAAAAGCAAAATTTATGAAATGACGAAAAACTACAAAA
AATAAAAAATAAAAAAAAATAAGACGTATTATTTTTGGTGGACACGCAGACCACGGCGTGCAAAGCAAGT
TGTTTTTGTTTTTTCTAATTGGGCAGTTGGGAAACGGTGAAAACTGTGAAGAAAAAAAACAACATTTTTC
TTTCTTTATGCAATACCAATTTGGAAATCTCGCGGCCGTGCGTGTTTTCTAGGGCGGGTGGGATTTTTTG
ACAAATTTAGAAAAGATGCCACCAGAAATAACTTTTTTTAGATAGTGTTTTTTTTT
Features (pLannotate 1.2.2; 5 found; start..end, strand, type, name):
    273..307     -  terminator     lambda t0 terminator: minimal transcription terminator from phage lambda (Scholtissek and Grosse, 1987)
    381..1037    -  CDS            cat: CAT_ECOLX - Experimental evidence at protein level: Swiss-Prot protein existence level 1. This enzyme is an effector of chloramphenicol resistance in bacteria. From Escherichia coli. This protein is used as a marker in many commonly used cloning vectors, such as pACYC184.
   1038..1135    -  promoter       cat promoter: promoter of the E. coli cat gene encoding chloramphenicol acetyltransferase
   1219..1807    +  rep_origin     ori: high-copy-number ColE1/pMB1/pBR322/pUC origin of replication
   2098..2116    +  misc_feature   CEN4 (fragment): S. cerevisiae CEN4 centromere
