[The description below was written by a language model from this plasmid's Addgene catalogue record and pLannotate feature annotations shown in this document.]
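Description:
pMTKM28 is a Level 0 part plasmid for Modular Cloning (MoClo) in the yeast Kluyveromyces marxianus. It carries the NC1 promoter (promNC1) from K. marxianus strain CBS 6556 as a reusable Golden Gate part. It is built on pYTK001, the part-entry vector of the yeast MoClo toolkit, and the promoter was installed by Golden Gate cloning. As a part-storage plasmid it is maintained only in E. coli. The annotated backbone consists of a high-copy ColE1/pUC-type origin of replication and a chloramphenicol acetyltransferase (cat) gene driven by its native cat promoter and followed by a minimal lambda t0 terminator, which gives chloramphenicol selection.

The automated feature table covers the 2,366 nt full sequence but does not annotate the promoter insert itself. The promoter presumably lies in the unannotated region outside the resistance cassette and origin. The only call in that region is a 19 nt match labelled as a fragment of S. cerevisiae CEN4. This match is too short to be a functional centromere and is most likely a chance similarity. No yeast origin, centromere or yeast selection marker is annotated, as expected for a plasmid that is not meant to replicate in yeast on its own.

In use, the promoter is released from a Level 0 plasmid like this one by a Type IIS restriction enzyme. It is then assembled in a defined order with coding sequence and terminator parts to form transcription units, which can be combined into multigene constructs for expression in K. marxianus. The record does not state the strength or regulation of NC1 or the specific overhangs flanking the part. The promoter sequence was previously published by another group. The plasmid belongs to a toolkit developed for engineering K. marxianus as a host for lactose valorization.
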