Addgene plasmid #233500: pMTKM28
Purpose: Level 0 plasmid for MoClo, encodes the NC1 promoter for K.marxianus
Depositing lab: Vincent Martin. Depositing organization: Concordia University. Publication: Sequencing of a Dairy Isolate Unlocks Kluyveromyces marxianus as a Host for Lactose Valorization. Thornbury M, Knoops A, Summerby-Murray I, Dhaliwal J, Johnson S, Utomo JC, Joshi J, Narcross L, Remondetto G, Pouliot M, Whiteway M, Martin VJJ. ACS Synth Biol. 2025 Jul 8. doi: 10.1021/acssynbio.5c00096. PubMed 40629255.
Backbone
  Vector backbone: pYTK001
  Backbone manufacturer: John Dueber, Addgene plasmid #65108
  Backbone size w/o insert (bp): 2676
  Vector type: Yeast Expression, Synthetic Biology
Growth in bacteria
  Bacterial resistance: Chloramphenicol, 25 μg/mL
  Growth temperature: 37°C
  Growth strain: DH5alpha
  Copy number: High Copy
Gene/Insert
  Gene/Insert name: promNC1
  Species: K.marxianus CBS 6556
  Cloning method: Golden Gate
Resource information
  A portion of this plasmid was derived from a plasmid made by: The promoter sequence was originally published by Lang et al, 2020 (https://doi.org/10.1016/j.mec.2020.e00145)
Terms and licenses: Academic/Nonprofit Terms; Industry Terms: Not Available to Industry
Depositor comments: Please visit https://doi.org/10.1101/2025.02.03.636257 for bioRxiv preprint.
How to cite: pMTKM28 was a gift from Vincent Martin (Addgene plasmid # 233500 ; http://n2t.net/addgene:233500 ; RRID:Addgene_233500)
